>Addgene plasmid #182650 | pcDNA3.1-FRB-LgBiT | addgene full sequence | sequence record 357726 | Addgene NGS Result
AAAAATAAACAAATAGGGGTTCCGCGCACATTTCCCCGAAAAGTGCCACCTGACGTCGACGGATCGGGAG
ATCTCCCGATCCCCTATGGTGCACTCTCAGTACAATCTGCTCTGATGCCGCATAGTTAAGCCAGTATCTG
CTCCCTGCTTGTGTGTTGGAGGTCGCTGAGTAGTGCGCGAGCAAAATTTAAGCTACAACAAGGCAAGGCT
TGACCGACAATTGCATGAAGAATCTGCTTAGGGTTAGGCGTTTTGCGCTGCTTCGCGATGTACGGGCCAG
ATATACGCGTTGACATTGATTATTGACTAGTTATTAATAGTAATCAATTACGGGGTCATTAGTTCATAGC
CCATATATGGAGTTCCGCGTTACATAACTTACGGTAAATGGCCCGCCTGGCTGACCGCCCAACGACCCCC
GCCCATTGACGTCAATAATGACGTATGTTCCCATAGTAACGCCAATAGGGACTTTCCATTGACGTCAATG
GGTGGAGTATTTACGGTAAACTGCCCACTTGGCAGTACATCAAGTGTATCATATGCCAAGTACGCCCCCT
ATTGACGTCAATGACGGTAAATGGCCCGCCTGGCATTATGCCCAGTACATGACCTTATGGGACTTTCCTA
CTTGGCAGTACATCTACGTATTAGTCATCGCTATTACCATGGTGATGCGGTTTTGGCAGTACATCAATGG
GCGTGGATAGCGGTTTGACTCACGGGGATTTCCAAGTCTCCACCCCATTGACGTCAATGGGAGTTTGTTT
TGGCACCAAAATCAACGGGACTTTCCAAAATGTCGTAACAACTCCGCCCCATTGACGCAAATGGGCGGTA
GGCGTGTACGGTGGGAGGTCTATATAAGCAGAGCTCTCTGGCTAACTAGAGAACCCACTGCTTACTGGCT
TATCGAAATTAATACGACTCACTATAGGGAGACCCAAGCTGGCTAGCGTTTAAACTTAAGCTTGGTACCG
AGCTCGGATCCACTAGTCCAGTGTGGTGGAATTCTGCAGATATCCAGCACAGTGGCGGCCGCGCCACCAT
GGTGGCCATCCTCTGGCATGAGATGTGGCATGAAGGCCTGGAAGAGGCATCTCGTTTGTACTTTGGGGAA
AGGAACGTGAAAGGCATGTTTGAGGTGCTGGAGCCCTTGCATGCTATGATGGAACGGGGCCCCCAGACTC
TGAAGGAAACATCCTTTAATCAGGCCTATGGTCGAGATTTAATGGAGGCCCAAGAGTGGTGCAGGAAGTA
CATGAAATCAGGGAATGTCAAGGACCTCACCCAAGCCTGGGACCTCTATTATCATGTGTTCCGACGAATC
TCAGTTTCTCAAGGCAGTTCAGGTGGTGGCGGGAGCGGAGGTGGAGGCTCGAGCGGTGTCTTCACACTCG
AAGATTTCGTTGGGGACTGGGAACAGACAGCCGCCTACAACCTGGACCAAGTCCTTGAACAGGGAGGTGT
GTCCAGTTTGCTGCAGAATCTCGCCGTGTCCGTAACTCCGATCCAAAGGATTGTCCGGAGCGGTGAAAAT
GCCCTGAAGATCGACATCCATGTCATCATCCCGTATGAAGGTCTGAGCGCCGACCAAATGGCCCAGATCG
AAGAGGTGTTTAAGGTGGTGTACCCTGTGGATGATCATCACTTTAAGGTGATCCTGCCCTATGGCACACT
GGTAATCGACGGGGTTACGCCGAACATGCTGAACTATTTCGGACGGCCGTATGAAGGCATCGCCGTGTTC
GACGGCAAAAAGATCACTGTAACAGGGACCCTGTGGAACGGCAACAAAATTATCGACGAGCGCCTGATCA
CCCCCGACGGCTCCATGCTGTTCCGAGTAACCATCAACAGCTAACTCGAGTCTAGAGGGCCCGTTTAAAC
CCGCTGATCAGCCTCGACTGTGCCTTCTAGTTGCCAGCCATCTGTTGTTTGCCCCTCCCCCGTGCCTTCC
TTGACCCTGGAAGGTGCCACTCCCACTGTCCTTTCCTAATAAAATGAGGAAATTGCATCGCATTGTCTGA
GTAGGTGTCATTCTATTCTGGGGGGGTGGGGTGGGGCAGGACAGCAAGGGGGAGGATTGGGAAGACAATA
GCAGGCATGCTGGGGATGCGGTGGGCTCTATGGCTTCTGAGGCGGAAAGAACCAGCTGGGGCTCTAGGGG
GTATCCCC
[124 nt withheld, positions 2179-2302]
CGCCGGCTTTCCCCGTCAAGCTCG
[68 nt withheld, positions 2327-2394]
A
[49 nt withheld, positions 2396-2444]
CCTTTGACGTTGGAGTCCACGTTCTTT
[37 nt withheld, positions 2472-2508]
ACCCTATCTCGGTCTATTCTTTTGATTTATAAGGGATTTTGCCGATTTCGGCCTATTGGTTAAAAAATGA
GCTGATTTAACAAAAATTTAACGCGAATTAATTCTGTGGAATGTGTGTCAGTTAGGGTGTGGAAAGTCCC
CAGGCTCCCCAGCAGGCAGAAGTATGCAAAGCATGCATCTCAATTAGTCAGCAACCAGGTGTGGAAAGTC
CCCAGGCTCCCCAGCAGGCAGAAGTATGCAAAGCATGCATCTCAATTAGTCAGCAACCATAGTCCCGCCC
CTAACTCCGCCCATCCCGCCCCTAACTCCGCCCAGTTCCGCCCATTCTCCGCCCCATGGCTGACTAATTT
TTTTTATTTATGCAGAGGCCGAGGCCGCCTCTGCCTCTGAGCTATTCCAGAAGTAGTGAGGAGGCTTTTT
TGGAGGCCTAGGCTTTTGCAAAAAGCTCCCGGGAGCTTGTATATCCATTTTCGGATCTGATCAAGAGACA
GGATGAGGATCGTTTCGCATGATTGAACAAGATGGATTGCACGCAGGTTCTCCGGCCGCTTGGGTGGAGA
GGCTATTCGGCTATGACTGGGCACAACAGACAATCGGCTGCTCTGATGCCGCCGTGTTCCGGCTGTCAGC
GCAGGGGCGCCCGGTTCTTTTTGTCAAGACCGACCTGTCCGGTGCCCTGAATGAACTGCAGGACGAGGCA
GCGCGGCTATCGTGGCTGGCCACGACGGGCGTTCCTTGCGCAGCTGTGCTCGACGTTGTCACTGAAGCGG
GAAGGGACTGGCTGCTATTGGGCGAAGTGCCGGGGCAGGATCTCCTGTCATCTCACCTTGCTCCTGCCGA
GAAAGTATCCATCATGGCTGATGCAATGCGGCGGCTGCATACGCTTGATCCGGCTACCTGCCCATTCGAC
CACCAAGCGAAACATCGCATCGAGCGAGCACGTACTCGGATGGAAGCCGGTCTTGTCGATCAGGATGATC
TGGACGAAGAGCATCAGGGGCTCGCGCCAGCCGAACTGTTCGCCAGGCTCAAGGCGCGCATGCCCGACGG
CGAGGATCTCGTCGTGACCCATGGCGATGCCTGCTTGCCGAATATCATGGTGGAAAATGGCCGCTTTTCT
GGATTCATCGACTGTGGCCGGCTGGGTGTGGCGGACCGCTATCAGGACATAGCGTTGGCTACCCGTGATA
TTGCTGAAGAGCTTGGCGGCGAATGGGCTGACCGCTTCCTCGTGCTTTACGGTATCGCCGCTCCCGATTC
GCAGCGCATCGCCTTCTATCGCCTTCTTGACGAGTTCTTCTGAGCGGGACTCTGGGGTTCGAAATGACCG
ACCAAGCGACGCCCAACCTGCCATCACGAGATTTCGATTCCACCGCCGCCTTCTATGAAAGGTTGGGCTT
CGGAATCGTTTTCCGGGACGCCGGCTGGATGATCCTCCAGCGCGGGGATCTCATGCTGGAGTTCTTCGCC
CACCCCAACTTGTTTATTGCAGCTTATAATGGTTACAAATAAAGCAATAGCATCACAAATTTCACAAATA
AAGCATTTTTTTCACTGCATTCTAGTTGTGGTTTGTCCAAACTCATCAATGTATCTTATCATGTCTGTAT
ACCGTCGACCTCTAGCTAGAGCTTGGCGTAATCATGGTCATAGCTGTTTCCTGTGTGAAATTGTTATCCG
CTCACAATTCCACACAACATACGAGCCGGAAGCATAAAGTGTAAAGCCTGGGGTGCCTAATGAGTGAGCT
AACTCACATTAATTGCGTTGCGCTCACTGCCCGCTTTCCAGTCGGGAAACCTGTCGTGCCAGCTGCATTA
ATGAATCGGCCAACGCGCGGGGAGAGGCGGTTTGCGTATTGGGCGCTCTTCCGCTTCCTCGCTCACTGAC
TCGCTGCGCTCGGTCGTTCGGCTGCGGCGAGCGGTATCAGCTCACTCAAAGGCGGTAATACGGTTATCCA
CAGAATCAGGGGATAACGCAGGAAAGAACATGTGAGCAAAAGGCCAGCAAAAGGCCAGGAACCGTAAAAA
GGCCGCGTTGCTGGCGTTTTTCCATAGGCTCCGCCCCCCTGACGAGCATCACAAAAATCGACGCTCAAGT
CAGAGGTGGCGAAACCCGACAGGACTATAAAGATACCAGGCGTTTCCCCCTGGAAGCTCCCTCGTGCGCT
CTCCTGTTCCGACCCTGCCGCTTACCGGATACCTGTCCGCCTTTCTCCCTTCGGGAAGCGTGGCGCTTTC
TCATAGCTCACGCTGTAGGTATCTCAGTTCGGTGTAGGTCGTTCGCTCCAAGCTGGGCTGTGTGCACGAA
CCCCCCGTTCAGCCCGACCGCTGCGCCTTATCCGGTAACTATCGTCTTGAGTCCAACCCGGTAAGACACG
ACTTATCGCCACTGGCAGCAGCCACTGGTAACAGGATTAGCAGAGCGAGGTATGTAGGCGGTGCTACAGA
GTTCTTGAAGTGGTGGCCTAACTACGGCTACACTAGAAGAACAGTATTTGGTATCTGCGCTCTGCTGAAG
CCAGTTACCTTCGGAAAAAGAGTTGGTAGCTCTTGATCCGGCAAACAAACCACCGCTGGTAGCGGTGGTT
TTTTTGTTTGCAAGCAGCAGATTACGCGCAGAAAAAAAGGATCTCAAGAAGATCCTTTGATCTTTTCTAC
GGGGTCTGACGCTCAGTGGAACGAAAACTCACGTTAAGGGATTTTGGTCATGAGATTATCAAAAAGGATC
TTCACCTAGATCCTTTTAAATTAAAAATGAAGTTTTAAATCAATCTAAAGTATATATGAGTAAACTTGGT
CTGACAGTTACCAATGCTTAATCAGTGAGGCACCTATCTCAGCGATCTGTCTATTTCGTTCATCCATAGT
TGCCTGACTCCCCGTCGTGTAGATAACTACGATACGGGAGGGCTTACCATCTGGCCCCAGTGCTGCAATG
ATACCGCGAGACCCACGCTCACCGGCTCCAGATTTATCAGCAATAAACCAGCCAGCCGGAAGGGCCGAGC
GCAGAAGTGGTCCTGCAACTTTATCCGCCTCCATCCAGTCTATTAATTGTTGCCGGGAAGCTAGAGTAAG
TAGTTCGCCAGTTAATAGTTTGCGCAACGTTGTTGCCATTGCTACAGGCATCGTGGTGTCACGCTCGTCG
TTTGGTATGGCTTCATTCAGCTCCGGTTCCCAACGATCAAGGCGAGTTACATGATCCCCCATGTTGTGCA
AAAAAGCGGTTAGCTCCTTCGGTCCTCCGATCGTTGTCAGAAGTAAGTTGGCCGCAGTGTTATCACTCAT
GGTTATGGCAGCACTGCATAATTCTCTTACTGTCATGCCATCCGTAAGATGCTTTTCTGTGACTGGTGAG
TACTCAACCAAGTCATTCTGAGAATAGTGTATGCGGCGACCGAGTTGCTCTTGCCCGGCGTCAATACGGG
ATAATACCGCGCCACATAGCAGAACTTTAAAAGTGCTCATCATTGGAAAACGTTCTTCGGGGCGAAAACT
CTCAAGGATCTTACCGCTGTTGAGATCCAGTTCGATGTAACCCACTCGTGCACCCAACTGATCTTCAGCA
TCTTTTACTTTCACCAGCGTTTCTGGGTGAGCAAAAACAGGAAGGCAAAATGCCGCAAAAAAGGGAATAA
GGGCGACACGGAAATGTTGAATACTCATACTCTTCCTTTTTCAATATTATTGAAGCATTTATCAGGGTTA
TTGTCTCATGAGCGGATACATATTTGAATGTATTTAG
Features (pLannotate 1.2.2; 21 found; start..end, strand, type, name):
     85..137     -  misc_feature   bom (fragment): basis of mobility region from pBR322
    292..671     +  enhancer       CMV enhancer: human cytomegalovirus immediate early enhancer
    672..875     +  promoter       CMV promoter: human cytomegalovirus (CMV) immediate early promoter
    871..904     +  LTR            5' LTR (truncated) (fragment): truncated 5' long terminal repeat (LTR) from HIV-1
    920..938     +  promoter       T7 promoter: promoter for bacteriophage T7 RNA polymerase
   1058..1333    +  CDS            FRB: FKBP-rapamycin binding domain of human FRAP
   1388..1858    +  CDS            Nluc (fragment): NanoLuc® luciferase human codon-optimized
   1908..2019    +  polyA_signal   bGH poly(A) signal: bovine growth hormone polyadenylation signal
   2137..2158    +  promoter       SV40 promoter (fragment): SV40 enhancer and early promoter
   2179..2607    +  rep_origin     f1 ori (sequence partly withheld): f1 bacteriophage origin of replication; arrow indicates direction of (+) strand synthesis
   2621..2950    +  promoter       SV40 promoter: SV40 enhancer and early promoter
   3017..3808    +  CDS            neo: KKA2_KLEPN - Also known as kan, nptII. Experimental evidence at protein level: Swiss-Prot protein existence level 1. Resistance to kanamycin, neomycin, paromomycin, ribostamycin, butirosin and gentamicin B. From Klebsiella pneumoniae.
   3832..3990    +  CDS            ble (fragment): BLE_KLEPN - Experimental evidence at protein level: Swiss-Prot protein existence level 1. Binding protein with a strong affinity to the bleomycin family of antibiotics. Binds to CL990; an antimitotic-antibiotic compound. From Klebsiella pneumoniae.
   3985..4106    +  polyA_signal   SV40 poly(A) signal: SV40 polyadenylation signal
   4179..4195    -  protein_bind   lac operator: The lac repressor binds to the lac operator to inhibit transcription in E. coli. This inhibition can be relieved by adding lactose or isopropyl-β-D-thiogalactopyranoside (IPTG). lac repressor encoded by lacI
   4203..4233    -  promoter       lac promoter: promoter for the E. coli lac operon
   4248..4269    -  protein_bind   CAP binding site: CAP binding activates transcription in the presence of cAMP. E. coli catabolite activator protein
   4282..4374    -  CDS            lacI (fragment): lac repressor; lacI; The lac repressor binds to the lac operator to inhibit transcription in E. coli. This inhibition can be relieved by adding lactose or isopropyl-β-D-thiogalactopyranoside (IPTG).
   4557..5145    -  rep_origin     ori: high-copy-number ColE1/pMB1/pBR322/pUC origin of replication
   5316..6176    -  CDS            AmpR: β-lactamase; bla; confers resistance to ampicillin, carbenicillin, and related antibiotics
   6177..26      -  promoter       AmpR promoter (across the origin): bla
