[The description below was written by a language model from this plasmid's Addgene catalogue record and pLannotate feature annotations shown in this document.]
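Description:
pcDNA3.1-FRB-LgBiT is a 6.3 kb mammalian expression plasmid built on the pcDNA3.1 backbone. It is propagated in E. coli through a high-copy ColE1/pUC-type origin with ampicillin selection (AmpR under its own bla promoter), and it also carries an f1 origin for single-stranded DNA production. For selection in mammalian cells, an SV40 enhancer/early promoter drives the neomycin phosphotransferase gene, terminated by an SV40 polyadenylation signal, allowing G418 selection of stable transfectants. The automated annotation also flags several short fragments (a bom remnant, lac promoter/operator pieces, and partial ble, lacI and HIV-1 LTR matches). These appear to be backbone remnants or incidental similarity hits rather than functional elements.

The payload is a synthetic fusion protein, introduced by Gibson cloning, expressed from the human CMV immediate-early enhancer and promoter and terminated by the bovine growth hormone polyadenylation signal. A T7 promoter sits upstream of the coding region. The fusion consists of FRB, the FKBP-rapamycin binding domain of human FRAP (mTOR), followed at its C-terminus by LgBiT, which the annotation detects as a partial NanoLuc luciferase sequence. LgBiT is the large subunit of split NanoLuc and produces luminescence only when complemented by a small peptide partner. FRB dimerises with FKBP in the presence of rapamycin or related compounds.

The associated publication concerns engineering extracellular vesicles for small-molecule-regulated cargo loading and cytoplasmic delivery of proteins. This suggests the construct serves as a luminescence-reporting FRB component in an inducible dimerisation system, although the record states the purpose only as "FRB-LgBiT".
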