Addgene plasmid #182650: pcDNA3.1-FRB-LgBiT
Purpose: FRB-LgBiT
Depositing lab: Masaharu Somiya. Publication: Engineering of Extracellular Vesicles for Small Molecule-Regulated Cargo Loading and Cytoplasmic Delivery of Bioactive Proteins. Somiya M, Kuroda S. Mol Pharm. 2022 May 20. doi: 10.1021/acs.molpharmaceut.2c00192. PubMed 35594496.
Backbone
  Vector backbone: pcDNA3.1
  Vector type: Mammalian Expression
  Selectable markers: Neomycin (select with G418)
Growth in bacteria
  Bacterial resistance: Ampicillin, 100 μg/mL
  Growth temperature: 37°C
  Growth strain: DH5alpha
  Copy number: High Copy
Gene/Insert
  Gene/Insert name: FRB-LgBiT fusion
  Species: Synthetic
  Promoter: CMV
  Tag / fusion protein: LgBiT (C terminal on insert)
  Cloning method: Gibson Cloning
  Sequencing primers: 5′ CMV-F; 3′ BGH-R
Terms and licenses: Academic/Nonprofit Terms; Industry Terms: Not Available to Industry
Depositor comments: Please visit https://www.biorxiv.org/content/10.1101/2021.11.04.466099v1 for bioRxiv preprint.
How to cite: pcDNA3.1-FRB-LgBiT was a gift from Masaharu Somiya (Addgene plasmid # 182650 ; http://n2t.net/addgene:182650 ; RRID:Addgene_182650)
